Addgene plasmid #143780: TFORF1271
Purpose: Lentiviral vector for overexpressing transcription factor ORFs with unique 24-bp barcodes. Barcodes facilitate identification of transcription factors in pooled screens.
Depositing lab: Feng Zhang. Depositing organization: Broad Institute. Publication: A transcription factor atlas of directed differentiation. Joung J, Ma S, Tay T, Geiger-Schuller KR, Kirchgatterer PC, Verdine VK, Guo B, Arias-Garcia MA, Allen WE, Singh A, Kuksenko O, Abudayyeh OO, Gootenberg JS, Fu Z, Macrae RK, Buenrostro JD, Regev A, Zhang F. Cell. 2023 Jan 5;186(1):209-229.e26. doi: 10.1016/j.cell.2022.11.026. PubMed 36608654.
Backbone
  Vector backbone: pLX_TRC317
  Backbone manufacturer: Broad Institute Genetic Perturbation Platform
  Backbone size w/o insert (bp): 8264
  Vector type: Mammalian Expression, Lentiviral
  Selectable markers: Puromycin
Growth in bacteria
  Bacterial resistance: Ampicillin, 100 μg/mL
  Growth temperature: 37°C
  Growth strain: NEB Stable
  Copy number: High Copy
Gene/Insert
  Gene/Insert name: HLTF
  Species: H. sapiens (human)
  Insert size (bp): 3131
  Entrez Gene: HLTF (a.k.a. HIP116, HIP116A, HLTF1, RNF80, SMARCA3, SNF2L3, ZBU1)
  Promoter: EF1a
  Cloning method: Unknown
  Sequencing primers: 5′ GGGTGGAGACTGAAGTTAGGCCAG; 3′ CACATAGCGTAAAAGGAGCAACATAG
Terms and licenses: Academic/Nonprofit Terms; Industry Terms: Not Available to Industry
Depositor comments: NM_001318935,NM_003071,NM_139048,ENST00000310053,ENST00000392912,ENST00000494055 . The transcription factor ORF portion of this plasmid was synthesized by Genewiz. Please test multiple small colonies in case of plasmid recombination. To make this collection available in a timely manner, a portion of this collection was not fully sequenced by Addgene. If an Addgene verified full plasmid sequence is not available, please contact us prior to placing an order to request the full sequence.
How to cite: TFORF1271 was a gift from Feng Zhang (Addgene plasmid # 143780 ; http://n2t.net/addgene:143780 ; RRID:Addgene_143780)
