[The description below was written by a language model from this plasmid's Addgene catalogue record and pLannotate feature annotations shown in this document.]
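Description:
TFORF1271 is a lentiviral mammalian expression plasmid built on the pLX_TRC317 backbone and carrying the human HLTF open reading frame (also known as SMARCA3, among other aliases). It belongs to a barcoded transcription factor ORF collection in which each construct carries a unique 24-bp barcode, so that the overexpressed factor can be identified in pooled screens. The barcode is not annotated as a separate feature. It may lie in the short stretch between the end of the ORF and the WPRE, where only a small U6 promoter fragment is called, but the record does not confirm this. The plasmid is propagated in E. coli through a high-copy ColE1/pUC-type origin with ampicillin resistance. An f1 origin and remnants of a lac/lacZα cloning region with T7 and T3 promoters also sit in the bacterial backbone. The depositor warns that the plasmid can recombine, as is common for vectors with repeated LTRs.

The viral portion has a third-generation, self-inactivating layout. An RSV promoter drives a truncated HIV-1 5' LTR, followed by the Ψ packaging signal with a gag fragment, the RRE for Rev-dependent export of the genomic RNA, a cPPT/CTS, and a ΔU3 3' LTR followed by an SV40 polyadenylation signal. Two expression units lie between the LTRs. SV40 early promoter/origin sequences precede a puromycin N-acetyltransferase gene for selecting transduced cells. Downstream, the strong constitutive EF-1α promoter drives HLTF, with a WPRE after the ORF to enhance transcript stability and expression. The annotated HLTF coding region corresponds to a protein with helicase, chromatin-remodelling and E3 ubiquitin ligase activities. The sequenced record is 11,395 nt, consistent with the stated backbone and insert sizes. The construct is intended for stable HLTF overexpression, individually or in pooled screens such as directed differentiation studies.
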