Features (pLannotate 1.2.2; 31 found; start..end, strand, type, name):
      5..231     +  promoter       RSV promoter: Rous sarcoma virus enhancer/promoter
    232..412     +  LTR            5' LTR (truncated): truncated 5' long terminal repeat (LTR) from HIV-1
    459..584     +  misc_feature   HIV-1 Ψ: packaging signal of human immunodeficiency virus type 1
    568..931     +  CDS            HIV-1 gag (fragment): gag protein from human immunodeficiency virus 1; gag
   1077..1310    +  misc_feature   RRE: The Rev response element (RRE) of HIV-1 allows for Rev-dependent mRNA export from the nucleus to the cytoplasm.
   1687..1713    +  CDS            Rev (fragment): human immunodeficiency virus 1 (HIV-1) Rev protein; rev; enhances nuclear export of unspliced and incompletely spliced viral mRNAs
   1720..1743    +  promoter       SV40 promoter (fragment): SV40 early promoter
   1744..1815    +  promoter       SV40 promoter (fragment): SV40 enhancer and early promoter
   1839..1974    +  rep_origin     SV40 ori: SV40 origin of replication
   2020..2616    +  CDS            PuroR (fragment): puromycin N-acetyltransferase; pac from Streptomyces; confers resistance to puromycin
   2665..2782    +  misc_feature   cPPT/CTS: central polypurine tract and central termination sequence of HIV-1
   2847..2913    +  CDS            small t antigen (fragment): SV40 (simian virus 40) small t antigen
   2920..4098    +  promoter       EF-1α promoter: strong constitutive promoter for human elongation factor EF-1α
   4115..7141    +  CDS            HLTF: HLTF_HUMAN - Also known as HIP116A, RNF80, SMARCA3, SNF2L3, ZBU1. Experimental evidence at protein level: Swiss-Prot protein existence level 1. Has both helicase and E3 ubiquitin ligase activities. Possesses intrinsic ATP-dependent nucleosome-remodeling activity; This activity may be required for transcriptional activation or repression of specific target promoters (By similarity). These may include the SERPINE1 and HIV-1 promoters and the SV40 enhancer, to which this protein can bind directly. Plays a role in error-free postreplication repair (PRR) of damaged DNA and maintains genomic stabili
   7157..7210    +  promoter       U6 promoter (fragment): RNA polymerase III promoter for human U6 snRNA
   7252..7840    +  misc_feature   WPRE: woodchuck hepatitis virus posttranscriptional regulatory element
   7891..7910    +  misc_feature   cPPT/CTS (fragment): central polypurine tract and central termination sequence of HIV-1
   7912..8145    +  LTR            3' LTR (ΔU3): self-inactivating 3' long terminal repeat (LTR) from HIV-1
   8223..8344    +  polyA_signal   SV40 poly(A) signal: SV40 polyadenylation signal
   8384..8519    +  rep_origin     SV40 ori: SV40 origin of replication
   8540..8558    -  promoter       T7 promoter: promoter for bacteriophage T7 RNA polymerase
   8566..8721    +  CDS            lacZα (fragment): LacZα fragment of β-galactosidase; lacZ fragment
   8726..9154    +  rep_origin     f1 ori (sequence partly withheld): f1 bacteriophage origin of replication; arrow indicates direction of (+) strand synthesis
   9207..9311    +  promoter       AmpR promoter: bla
   9312..10172   +  CDS            AmpR: β-lactamase; bla; confers resistance to ampicillin, carbenicillin, and related antibiotics
  10343..10931   +  rep_origin     ori: high-copy-number ColE1/pMB1/pBR322/pUC origin of replication
  11114..11206   +  CDS            lacI (fragment): lac repressor; lacI; The lac repressor binds to the lac operator to inhibit transcription in E. coli. This inhibition can be relieved by adding lactose or isopropyl-β-D-thiogalactopyranoside (IPTG).
  11219..11240   +  protein_bind   CAP binding site: CAP binding activates transcription in the presence of cAMP. E. coli catabolite activator protein
  11255..11285   +  promoter       lac promoter: promoter for the E. coli lac operon
  11289..11311   +  protein_bind   lac operator (fragment): The lac repressor binds to the lac operator to inhibit transcription in E. coli. This inhibition can be relieved by adding lactose or isopropyl-β-D-thiogalactopyranoside (IPTG). lac repressor encoded by lacI
  11354..11372   +  promoter       T3 promoter: promoter for bacteriophage T3 RNA polymerase
>Addgene plasmid #143780 | TFORF1271 | addgene full sequence | sequence record 396232 | Addgene NGS Result
TTAATGTAGTCTTATGCAATACTCTTGTAGTCTTGCAACATGGTAACGATGAGTTAGCAACATGCCTTAC
AAGGAGAGAAAAAGCACCGTGCATGCCGATTGGTGGAAGTAAGGTGGTACGATCGTGCCTTATTAGGAAG
GCAACAGACGGGTCTGACATGGATTGGACGAACCACTGAATTGCCGCATTGCAGAGATATTGTATTTAAG
TGCCTAGCTCGATACATAAACGGGTCTCTCTGGTTAGACCAGATCTGAGCCTGGGAGCTCTCTGGCTAAC
TAGGGAACCCACTGCTTAAGCCTCAATAAAGCTTGCCTTGAGTGCTTCAAGTAGTGTGTGCCCGTCTGTT
GTGTGACTCTGGTAACTAGAGATCCCTCAGACCCTTTTAGTCAGTGTGGAAAATCTCTAGCAGTGGCGCC
CGAACAGGGACTTGAAAGCGAAAGGGAAACCAGAGGAGCTCTCTCGACGCAGGACTCGGCTTGCTGAAGC
GCGCACGGCAAGAGGCGAGGGGCGGCGACTGGTGAGTACGCCAAAAATTTTGACTAGCGGAGGCTAGAAG
GAGAGAGATGGGTGCGAGAGCGTCAGTATTAAGCGGGGGAGAATTAGATCGCGATGGGAAAAAATTCGGT
TAAGGCCAGGGGGAAAGAAAAAATATAAATTAAAACATATAGTATGGGCAAGCAGGGAGCTAGAACGATT
CGCAGTTAATCCTGGCCTGTTAGAAACATCAGAAGGCTGTAGACAAATACTGGGACAGCTACAACCATCC
CTTCAGACAGGATCAGAAGAACTTAGATCATTATATAATACAGTAGCAACCCTCTATTGTGTGCATCAAA
GGATAGAGATAAAAGACACCAAGGAAGCTTTAGACAAGATAGAGGAAGAGCAAAACAAAAGTAAGACCAC
CGCACAGCAAGCGGCCGCTGATCTTCAGACCTGGAGGAGGAGATATGAGGGACAATTGGAGAAGTGAATT
ATATAAATATAAAGTAGTAAAAATTGAACCATTAGGAGTAGCACCCACCAAGGCAAAGAGAAGAGTGGTG
CAGAGAGAAAAAAGAGCAGTGGGAATAGGAGCTTTGTTCCTTGGGTTCTTGGGAGCAGCAGGAAGCACTA
TGGGCGCAGCGTCAATGACGCTGACGGTACAGGCCAGACAATTATTGTCTGGTATAGTGCAGCAGCAGAA
CAATTTGCTGAGGGCTATTGAGGCGCAACAGCATCTGTTGCAACTCACAGTCTGGGGCATCAAGCAGCTC
CAGGCAAGAATCCTGGCTGTGGAAAGATACCTAAAGGATCAACAGCTCCTGGGGATTTGGGGTTGCTCTG
GAAAACTCATTTGCACCACTGCTGTGCCTTGGAATGCTAGTTGGAGTAATAAATCTCTGGAACAGATTTG
GAATCACACGACCTGGATGGAGTGGGACAGAGAAATTAACAATTACACAAGCTTAATACACTCCTTAATT
GAAGAATCGCAAAACCAGCAAGAAAAGAATGAACAAGAATTATTGGAATTAGATAAATGGGCAAGTTTGT
GGAATTGGTTTAACATAACAAATTGGCTGTGGTATATAAAATTATTCATAATGATAGTAGGAGGCTTGGT
AGGTTTAAGAATAGTTTTTGCTGTACTTTCTATAGTGAATAGAGTTAGGCAGGGATATTCACCATTATCG
TTTCAGACCCACCTCCCAACCCCGAGGGGACCCATGCATTGCATCTCAATTAGTCAGCAACCAGGTGTGG
AAAGTCCCCAGGCTCCCCAGCAGGCAGAAGTATGCAAAGCATGCGTCTCAATTAGTCAGCAACCATAGTC
CCGCCCCTAACTCCGCCCATCCCGCCCCTAACTCCGCCCAGTTCCGCCCATTCTCCGCCCCATGGCTGAC
TAATTTTTTTTATTTATGCAGAGGCCGAGGCCGCCTCGGCCTCTGAGCTATTCCAGAAGTAGTGAGGAGG
CTTTTTTGGAGGCCTAGGCTTTTGCAAAAAGCTTTCTAGAGGTACCACCGGAGCTTACCATGACCGAGTA
CAAGCCCACGGTGCGCCTCGCCACCCGCGACGACGTCCCCAGGGCCGTACGCACCCTCGCCGCCGCGTTC
GCCGACTACCCCGCCACGCGCCACACCGTCGATCCGGACCGCCACATCGAGCGGGTCACCGAGCTGCAAG
AACTCTTCCTCACGCGCGTCGGGCTCGACATCGGCAAGGTGTGGGTCGCGGACGACGGCGCCGCCGTGGC
GGTCTGGACCACGCCGGAGAGCGTCGAAGCGGGGGCGGTGTTCGCCGAGATCGGCCCGCGCATGGCCGAG
TTGAGCGGTTCCCGGCTGGCCGCGCAGCAACAGATGGAAGGCCTCCTGGCGCCGCACCGGCCCAAGGAGC
CCGCGTGGTTCCTGGCCACCGTCGGCGTCTCGCCCGACCACCAGGGCAAGGGTCTGGGCAGCGCCGTCGT
GCTCCCCGGAGTGGAGGCGGCCGAGCGCGCCGGGGTGCCCGCCTTCCTGGAGACCTCCGCGCCCCGCAAC
CTCCCCTTCTACGAGCGGCTCGGCTTCACCGTCACCGCCGACGTCGAGGTGCCCGAAGGACCGCGCACCT
GGTGCATGACCCGCAAGCCCGGTGCCAGTTAACGAATTCTAGATCTTGAGACAAATGGCAGTATTCATCC
ACAATTTTAAAAGAAAAGGGGGGATTGGGGGGTACAGTGCAGGGGAAAGAATAGTAGACATAATAGCAAC
AGACATACAAACTAAAGAATTACAAAAACAAATTACAAAAATTCAAAATTTTCGGGTTTATTACAGGGAC
AGCAGAGATCCACTTTGGCGCCGGCTCGAGGCCTGCAGGTGCAAAGATGGATAAAGTTTTAAACAGAGAG
GAATCTTTGCAGCTAATGGACCTTCTAGGTCTTGAAAGGAGTGGGAATTGGCTCCGGTGCCCGTCAGTGG
GCAGAGCGCACATCGCCCACAGTCCCCGAGAAGTTGGGGGGAGGGGTCGGCAATTGAACCGGTGCCTAGA
GAAGGTGGCGCGGGGTAAACTGGGAAAGTGATGTCGTGTACTGGCTCCGCCTTTTTCCCGAGGGTGGGGG
AGAACCGTATATAAGTGCAGTAGTCGCCGTGAACGTTCTTTTTCGCAACGGGTTTGCCGCCAGAACACAG
GTAAGTGCCGTGTGTGGTTCCCGCGGGCCTGGCCTCTTTACGGGTTATGGCCCTTGCGTGCCTTGAATTA
CTTCCACCTGGCTGCAGTACGTGATTCTTGATCCCGAGCTTCGGGTTGGAAGTGGGTGGGAGAGTTCGAG
GCCTTGCGCTTAAGGAGCCCCTTCGCCTCGTGCTTGAGTTGAGGCCTGGCCTGGGCGCTGGGGCCGCCGC
GTGCGAATCTGGTGGCACCTTCGCGCCTGTCTCGCTGCTTTCGATAAGTCTCTAGCCATTTAAAATTTTT
GATGACCTGCTGCGACGCTTTTTTTCTGGCAAGATAGTCTTGTAAATGCGGGCCAAGATCTGCACACTGG
TATTTCGGTTTTTGGGGCCGCGGGCGGCGACGGGGCCCGTGCGTCCCAGCGCACATGTTCGGCGAGGCGG
GGCCTGCGAGCGCGGCCACCGAGAATCGGACGGGGGTAGTCTCAAGCTGGCCGGCCTGCTCTGGTGCCTG
GCCTCGCGCCGCCGTGTATCGCCCCGCCCTGGGCGGCAAGGCTGGCCCGGTCGGCACCAGTTGCGTGAGC
GGAAAGATGGCCGCTTCCCGGCCCTGCTGCAGGGAGCTCAAAATGGAGGACGCGGCGCTCGGGAGAGCGG
GCGGGTGAGTCACCCACACAAAGGAAAAGGGCCTTTCCGTCCTCAGCCGTCGCTTCATGTGACTCCACGG
AGTACCGGGCGCCGTCCAGGCACCTCGATTAGTTCTCGAGCTTTTGGAGTACGTCGTCTTTAGGTTGGGG
GGAGGGGTTTTATGCGATGGAGTTTCCCCACACTGAGTGGGTGGAGACTGAAGTTAGGCCAGCTTGGCAC
TTGATGTAATTCTCCTTGGAATTTGCCCTTTTTGAGTTTGGATCTTGGTTCATTCTCAAGCCTCAGACAG
TGGTTCAAAGTTTTTTTCTTCCATTTCAGGTGTCGTGAGGCTAGCACCGCCACCATGTCCTGGATGTTCA
AGAGGGATCCAGTTTGGAAGTACTTGCAGACTGTCCAGTATGGAGTTCATGGAAATTTTCCACGCCTCTC
ATATCCAACTTTCTTTCCACGTTTTGAATTCCAAGATGTTATCCCTCCAGATGACTTTCTAACTAGTGAT
GAAGAAGTAGATTCCGTTTTATTTGGAAGTTTGAGAGGTCATGTGGTTGGACTACGCTATTACACGGGAG
TAGTTAATAATAATGAAATGGTTGCATTACAACGAGATCCTAATAACCCTTATGATAAGAATGCAATTAA
AGTAAACAATGTGAATGGAAATCAAGTTGGCCATTTAAAGAAAGAGCTTGCAGGTGCTTTGGCCTATATC
ATGGACAACAAATTGGCACAAATTGAAGGGGTAGTTCCTTTTGGTGCAAACAATGCTTTTACCATGCCTC
TGCATATGACTTTTTGGGGAAAAGAAGAAAATAGAAAAGCGGTTTCAGATCAGTTGAAGAAACATGGATT
TAAATTGGGTCCTGCACCAAAAACTTTAGGATTCAATTTGGAAAGTGGTTGGGGCTCTGGAAGAGCTGGA
CCAAGCTATAGTATGCCAGTGCATGCTGCAGTACAGATGACAACTGAACAGCTTAAAACAGAATTTGACA
AATTGTTTGAAGATTTAAAAGAAGATGATAAAACCCATGAAATGGAACCAGCTGAGGCTATTGAAACACC
ACTGCTTCCACATCAAAAACAAGCTCTAGCTTGGATGGTGTCACGGGAAAATAGCAAAGAACTTCCACCA
TTCTGGGAACAGCGAAATGACTTATACTATAACACAATAACAAATTTTTCTGAGAAGGACCGACCAGAAA
ATGTCCATGGAGGAATTTTAGCTGATGATATGGGTTTGGGTAAAACTCTTACGGCCATTGCAGTAATCCT
TACCAACTTCCATGATGGCAGACCTCTTCCTATTGAAAGAGTTAAAAAGAATCTACTGAAGAAGGAATAT
AATGTTAACGATGACTCTATGAAACTTGGAGGAAACAATACCAGTGAAAAGGCAGATGGACTAAGCAAAG
ACGCATCTAGATGTAGTGAACAACCCAGTATTTCAGATATCAAGGAGAAGAGTAAGTTTCGCATGTCAGA
ATTGTCTAGCTCCCGCCCCAAAAGAAGAAAAACTGCTGTCCAGTACATAGAAAGCAGTGATTCAGAGGAA
ATTGAAACAAGTGAATTGCCGCAGAAAATGAAAGGCAAACTGAAAAATGTACAGTCTGAAACTAAAGGCA
GGGCGAAAGCAGGATCTTCTAAGGTTATAGAAGATGTGGCATTTGCATGTGCATTAACTTCATCTGTTCC
TACAACAAAAAAGAAAATGTTGAAAAAGGGAGCTTGTGCAGTGGAGGGGTCAAAGAAAACTGATGTTGAG
GAGAGACCAAGAACAACACTGATCATCTGTCCGCTTTCTGTGTTAAGCAACTGGATTGACCAGTTTGGAC
AACATATAAAATCAGATGTACACTTGAATTTTTATGTTTATTATGGTCCTGATCGTATTAGAGAACCGGC
CTTACTTTCAAAACAGGATATTGTTTTGACTACGTATAATATTTTAACTCATGACTATGGAACTAAAGGA
GATAGTCCATTACATAGCATAAGGTGGCTAAGAGTGATCCTGGATGAAGGACATGCCATACGAAATCCAA
ATGCTCAGCAGACAAAAGCTGTACTTGACTTAGAATCAGAAAGAAGATGGGTTTTGACAGGTACTCCAAT
CCAGAATTCTTTAAAGGACTTGTGGTCTCTTCTTTCCTTTTTAAAACTTAAACCATTTATTGATAGAGAA
TGGTGGCATAGAACAATACAGCGTCCTGTCACAATGGGAGATGAAGGAGGACTTAGGCGTTTACAGTCCC
TAATTAAAAATATTACACTTAGAAGAACAAAGACAAGCAAAATTAAAGGAAAACCTGTTTTGGAGTTACC
AGAACGTAAAGTATTTATTCAGCACATTACACTTTCAGATGAAGAGAGAAAGATTTATCAGTCTGTGAAA
AATGAAGGCAGAGCCACTATTGGAAGGTATTTTAATGAAGGGACTGTCCTGGCACATTATGCAGATGTCC
TGGGTCTTTTGCTTAGACTGCGGCAAATTTGTTGCCATACTTACCTTCTTACAAATGCAGTGTCTTCCAA
TGGCCCCTCAGGAAATGATACACCTGAAGAACTGAGAAAGAAGTTAATAAGGAAGATGAAGTTAATTCTG
AGCTCAGGTTCAGATGAGGAATGTGCAATTTGCCTGGATTCTTTAACAGTTCCTGTGATAACACATTGTG
CACATGTATTTTGTAAACCCTGTATTTGCCAAGTCATTCAGAATGAGCAGCCACATGCTAAATGCCCTTT
ATGCAGAAATGATATACATGAAGATAATTTATTAGAATGTCCTCCAGAAGAATTAGCACGTGACAGTGAG
AAAAAGTCTGATATGGAATGGACATCCAGTTCAAAGATTAATGCGCTAATGCACGCATTGACTGACTTAA
GAAAGAAGAATCCCAACATAAAAAGTTTGGTTGTTTCTCAGTTTACAACATTCCTGTCTTTAATAGAAAT
ACCACTTAAAGCCTCTGGATTTGTGTTTACTCGTTTGGATGGTTCCATGGCCCAAAAGAAAAGAGTTGAA
TCAATTCAGTGTTTTCAAAACACTGAAGCAGGATCTCCAACTATAATGCTTCTGTCCTTAAAAGCAGGTG
GAGTTGGTTTGAATCTGTCTGCAGCTTCTCGAGTGTTTTTAATGGATCCAGCCTGGAATCCTGCTGCTGA
AGATCAGTGCTTTGACAGATGCCATAGACTTGGTCAGAAGCAAGAAGTTATCATCACAAAATTCATTGTA
AAGGACTCTGTTGAAGAAAATATGCTGAAAATACAAAACAAAAAGAGAGAACTTGCAGCAGGAGCCTTTG
GAACTAAAAAACCAAATGCTGACGAAATGAAACAAGCCAAAATTAATGAAATCAGAACATTAATTGACTT
ATAGTAATGAACTAGTCCGTAACTTGAAAGTATTTCGATTTCTTGGCTTTATATATCTTGTGGAAAGGAC
GATATGTTCTCACCATCTCATTCAAAACGCGTTAAGTCGACAATCAACCTCTGGATTACAAAATTTGTGA
AAGATTGACTGGTATTCTTAACTATGTTGCTCCTTTTACGCTATGTGGATACGCTGCTTTAATGCCTTTG
TATCATGCTATTGCTTCCCGTATGGCTTTCATTTTCTCCTCCTTGTATAAATCCTGGTTGCTGTCTCTTT
ATGAGGAGTTGTGGCCCGTTGTCAGGCAACGTGGCGTGGTGTGCACTGTGTTTGCTGACGCAACCCCCAC
TGGTTGGGGCATTGCCACCACCTGTCAGCTCCTTTCCGGGACTTTCGCTTTCCCCCTCCCTATTGCCACG
GCGGAACTCATCGCCGCCTGCCTTGCCCGCTGCTGGACAGGGGCTCGGCTGTTGGGCACTGACAATTCCG
TGGTGTTGTCGGGGAAATCATCGTCCTTTCCTTGGCTGCTCGCCTGTGTTGCCACCTGGATTCTGCGCGG
GACGTCCTTCTGCTACGTCCCTTCGGCCCTCAATCCAGCGGACCTTCCTTCCCGCGGCCTGCTGCCGGCT
CTGCGGCCTCTTCCGCGTCTTCGCCTTCGCCCTCAGACGAGTCGGATCTCCCTTTGGGCCGCCTCCCCGC
GTCGACTTTAAGACCAATGACTTACAAGGCAGCTGTAGATCTTAGCCACTTTTTAAAAGAAAAGGGGGGA
CTGGAAGGGCTAATTCACTCCCAACGAAGACAAGATCTGCTTTTTGCTTGTACTGGGTCTCTCTGGTTAG
ACCAGATCTGAGCCTGGGAGCTCTCTGGCTAACTAGGGAACCCACTGCTTAAGCCTCAATAAAGCTTGCC
TTGAGTGCTTCAAGTAGTGTGTGCCCGTCTGTTGTGTGACTCTGGTAACTAGAGATCCCTCAGACCCTTT
TAGTCAGTGTGGAAAATCTCTAGCAGTACGTATAGTAGTTCATGTCATCTTATTATTCAGTATTTATAAC
TTGCAAAGAAATGAATATCAGAGAGTGAGAGGAACTTGTTTATTGCAGCTTATAATGGTTACAAATAAAG
CAATAGCATCACAAATTTCACAAATAAAGCATTTTTTTCACTGCATTCTAGTTGTGGTTTGTCCAAACTC
ATCAATGTATCTTATCATGTCTGGCTCTAGCTATCCCGCCCCTAACTCCGCCCATCCCGCCCCTAACTCC
GCCCAGTTCCGCCCATTCTCCGCCCCATGGCTGACTAATTTTTTTTATTTATGCAGAGGCCGAGGCCGCC
TCGGCCTCTGAGCTATTCCAGAAGTAGTGAGGAGGCTTTTTTGGAGGCCTAGGGACGTACCCAATTCGCC
CTATAGTGAGTCGTATTACGCGCGCTCACTGGCCGTCGTTTTACAACGTCGTGACTGGGAAAACCCTGGC
GTTACCCAACTTAATCGCCTTGCAGCACATCCCCCTTTCGCCAGCTGGCGTAATAGCGAAGAGGCCCGCA
CCGATCGCCCTTCCCAACAGTTGCGCAGCCTGAATGGCGAATGGG
[124 nt withheld, positions 8726-8849]
C
[91 nt withheld, positions 8851-8941]
A
[49 nt withheld, positions 8943-8991]
CCTTTGACGTTGGAGTCCACGTTCTTT
[37 nt withheld, positions 9019-9055]
ACCCTATCTCGGTCTATTCTTTTGATTTATAAGGGATTTTGCCGATTTCGGCCTATTGGTTAAAAAATGA
GCTGATTTAACAAAAATTTAACGCGAATTTTAACAAAATATTAACGCTTACAATTTAGGTGGCACTTTTC
GGGGAAATGTGCGCGGAACCCCTATTTGTTTATTTTTCTAAATACATTCAAATATGTATCCGCTCATGAG
ACAATAACCCTGATAAATGCTTCAATAATATTGAAAAAGGAAGAGTATGAGTATTCAACATTTCCGTGTC
GCCCTTATTCCCTTTTTTGCGGCATTTTGCCTTCCTGTTTTTGCTCACCCAGAAACGCTGGTGAAAGTAA
AAGATGCTGAAGATCAGTTGGGTGCACGAGTGGGTTACATCGAACTGGATCTCAACAGCGGTAAGATCCT
TGAGAGTTTTCGCCCCGAAGAACGTTTTCCAATGATGAGCACTTTTAAAGTTCTGCTATGTGGCGCGGTA
TTATCCCGTATTGACGCCGGGCAAGAGCAACTCGGTCGCCGCATACACTATTCTCAGAATGACTTGGTTG
AGTACTCACCAGTCACAGAAAAGCATCTTACGGATGGCATGACAGTAAGAGAATTATGCAGTGCTGCCAT
AACCATGAGTGATAACACTGCGGCCAACTTACTTCTGACAACGATCGGAGGACCGAAGGAGCTAACCGCT
TTTTTGCACAACATGGGGGATCATGTAACTCGCCTTGATCGTTGGGAACCGGAGCTGAATGAAGCCATAC
CAAACGACGAGCGTGACACCACGATGCCTGTAGCAATGGCAACAACGTTGCGCAAACTATTAACTGGCGA
ACTACTTACTCTAGCTTCCCGGCAACAATTAATAGACTGGATGGAGGCGGATAAAGTTGCAGGACCACTT
CTGCGCTCGGCCCTTCCGGCTGGCTGGTTTATTGCTGATAAATCTGGAGCCGGTGAGCGTGGGTCTCGCG
GTATCATTGCAGCACTGGGGCCAGATGGTAAGCCCTCCCGTATCGTAGTTATCTACACGACGGGGAGTCA
GGCAACTATGGATGAACGAAATAGACAGATCGCTGAGATAGGTGCCTCACTGATTAAGCATTGGTAACTG
TCAGACCAAGTTTACTCATATATACTTTAGATTGATTTAAAACTTCATTTTTAATTTAAAAGGATCTAGG
TGAAGATCCTTTTTGATAATCTCATGACCAAAATCCCTTAACGTGAGTTTTCGTTCCACTGAGCGTCAGA
CCCCGTAGAAAAGATCAAAGGATCTTCTTGAGATCCTTTTTTTCTGCGCGTAATCTGCTGCTTGCAAACA
AAAAAACCACCGCTACCAGCGGTGGTTTGTTTGCCGGATCAAGAGCTACCAACTCTTTTTCCGAAGGTAA
CTGGCTTCAGCAGAGCGCAGATACCAAATACTGTTCTTCTAGTGTAGCCGTAGTTAGGCCACCACTTCAA
GAACTCTGTAGCACCGCCTACATACCTCGCTCTGCTAATCCTGTTACCAGTGGCTGCTGCCAGTGGCGAT
AAGTCGTGTCTTACCGGGTTGGACTCAAGACGATAGTTACCGGATAAGGCGCAGCGGTCGGGCTGAACGG
GGGGTTCGTGCACACAGCCCAGCTTGGAGCGAACGACCTACACCGAACTGAGATACCTACAGCGTGAGCT
ATGAGAAAGCGCCACGCTTCCCGAAGGGAGAAAGGCGGACAGGTATCCGGTAAGCGGCAGGGTCGGAACA
GGAGAGCGCACGAGGGAGCTTCCAGGGGGAAACGCCTGGTATCTTTATAGTCCTGTCGGGTTTCGCCACC
TCTGACTTGAGCGTCGATTTTTGTGATGCTCGTCAGGGGGGCGGAGCCTATGGAAAAACGCCAGCAACGC
GGCCTTTTTACGGTTCCTGGCCTTTTGCTGGCCTTTTGCTCACATGTTCTTTCCTGCGTTATCCCCTGAT
TCTGTGGATAACCGTATTACCGCCTTTGAGTGAGCTGATACCGCTCGCCGCAGCCGAACGACCGAGCGCA
GCGAGTCAGTGAGCGAGGAAGCGGAAGAGCGCCCAATACGCAAACCGCCTCTCCCCGCGCGTTGGCCGAT
TCATTAATGCAGCTGGCACGACAGGTTTCCCGACTGGAAAGCGGGCAGTGAGCGCAACGCAATTAATGTG
AGTTAGCTCACTCATTAGGCACCCCAGGCTTTACACTTTATGCTTCCGGCTCGTATGTTGTGTGGAATTG
TGAGCGGATAACAATTTCACACAGGAAACAGCTATGACCATGATTACGCCAAGCGCGCAATTAACCCTCA
CTAAAGGGAACAAAAGCTGGAGCTGCAAGC
