>Addgene plasmid #143780 | TFORF1271 | depositor partial sequence | sequence record 283467 | Insert
ACCGCCACCATGTCCTGGATGTTCAAGAGGGATCCAGTTTGGAAGTACTTGCAGACTGTCCAGTATGGAG
TTCATGGAAATTTTCCACGCCTCTCATATCCAACTTTCTTTCCACGTTTTGAATTCCAAGATGTTATCCC
TCCAGATGACTTTCTAACTAGTGATGAAGAAGTAGATTCCGTTTTATTTGGAAGTTTGAGAGGTCATGTG
GTTGGACTACGCTATTACACGGGAGTAGTTAATAATAATGAAATGGTTGCATTACAACGAGATCCTAATA
ACCCTTATGATAAGAATGCAATTAAAGTAAACAATGTGAATGGAAATCAAGTTGGCCATTTAAAGAAAGA
GCTTGCAGGTGCTTTGGCCTATATCATGGACAACAAATTGGCACAAATTGAAGGGGTAGTTCCTTTTGGT
GCAAACAATGCTTTTACCATGCCTCTGCATATGACTTTTTGGGGAAAAGAAGAAAATAGAAAAGCGGTTT
CAGATCAGTTGAAGAAACATGGATTTAAATTGGGTCCTGCACCAAAAACTTTAGGATTCAATTTGGAAAG
TGGTTGGGGCTCTGGAAGAGCTGGACCAAGCTATAGTATGCCAGTGCATGCTGCAGTACAGATGACAACT
GAACAGCTTAAAACAGAATTTGACAAATTGTTTGAAGATTTAAAAGAAGATGATAAAACCCATGAAATGG
AACCAGCTGAGGCTATTGAAACACCACTGCTTCCACATCAAAAACAAGCTCTAGCTTGGATGGTGTCACG
GGAAAATAGCAAAGAACTTCCACCATTCTGGGAACAGCGAAATGACTTATACTATAACACAATAACAAAT
TTTTCTGAGAAGGACCGACCAGAAAATGTCCATGGAGGAATTTTAGCTGATGATATGGGTTTGGGTAAAA
CTCTTACGGCCATTGCAGTAATCCTTACCAACTTCCATGATGGCAGACCTCTTCCTATTGAAAGAGTTAA
AAAGAATCTACTGAAGAAGGAATATAATGTTAACGATGACTCTATGAAACTTGGAGGAAACAATACCAGT
GAAAAGGCAGATGGACTAAGCAAAGACGCATCTAGATGTAGTGAACAACCCAGTATTTCAGATATCAAGG
AGAAGAGTAAGTTTCGCATGTCAGAATTGTCTAGCTCCCGCCCCAAAAGAAGAAAAACTGCTGTCCAGTA
CATAGAAAGCAGTGATTCAGAGGAAATTGAAACAAGTGAATTGCCGCAGAAAATGAAAGGCAAACTGAAA
AATGTACAGTCTGAAACTAAAGGCAGGGCGAAAGCAGGATCTTCTAAGGTTATAGAAGATGTGGCATTTG
CATGTGCATTAACTTCATCTGTTCCTACAACAAAAAAGAAAATGTTGAAAAAGGGAGCTTGTGCAGTGGA
GGGGTCAAAGAAAACTGATGTTGAGGAGAGACCAAGAACAACACTGATCATCTGTCCGCTTTCTGTGTTA
AGCAACTGGATTGACCAGTTTGGACAACATATAAAATCAGATGTACACTTGAATTTTTATGTTTATTATG
GTCCTGATCGTATTAGAGAACCGGCCTTACTTTCAAAACAGGATATTGTTTTGACTACGTATAATATTTT
AACTCATGACTATGGAACTAAAGGAGATAGTCCATTACATAGCATAAGGTGGCTAAGAGTGATCCTGGAT
GAAGGACATGCCATACGAAATCCAAATGCTCAGCAGACAAAAGCTGTACTTGACTTAGAATCAGAAAGAA
GATGGGTTTTGACAGGTACTCCAATCCAGAATTCTTTAAAGGACTTGTGGTCTCTTCTTTCCTTTTTAAA
ACTTAAACCATTTATTGATAGAGAATGGTGGCATAGAACAATACAGCGTCCTGTCACAATGGGAGATGAA
GGAGGACTTAGGCGTTTACAGTCCCTAATTAAAAATATTACACTTAGAAGAACAAAGACAAGCAAAATTA
AAGGAAAACCTGTTTTGGAGTTACCAGAACGTAAAGTATTTATTCAGCACATTACACTTTCAGATGAAGA
GAGAAAGATTTATCAGTCTGTGAAAAATGAAGGCAGAGCCACTATTGGAAGGTATTTTAATGAAGGGACT
GTCCTGGCACATTATGCAGATGTCCTGGGTCTTTTGCTTAGACTGCGGCAAATTTGTTGCCATACTTACC
TTCTTACAAATGCAGTGTCTTCCAATGGCCCCTCAGGAAATGATACACCTGAAGAACTGAGAAAGAAGTT
AATAAGGAAGATGAAGTTAATTCTGAGCTCAGGTTCAGATGAGGAATGTGCAATTTGCCTGGATTCTTTA
ACAGTTCCTGTGATAACACATTGTGCACATGTATTTTGTAAACCCTGTATTTGCCAAGTCATTCAGAATG
AGCAGCCACATGCTAAATGCCCTTTATGCAGAAATGATATACATGAAGATAATTTATTAGAATGTCCTCC
AGAAGAATTAGCACGTGACAGTGAGAAAAAGTCTGATATGGAATGGACATCCAGTTCAAAGATTAATGCG
CTAATGCACGCATTGACTGACTTAAGAAAGAAGAATCCCAACATAAAAAGTTTGGTTGTTTCTCAGTTTA
CAACATTCCTGTCTTTAATAGAAATACCACTTAAAGCCTCTGGATTTGTGTTTACTCGTTTGGATGGTTC
CATGGCCCAAAAGAAAAGAGTTGAATCAATTCAGTGTTTTCAAAACACTGAAGCAGGATCTCCAACTATA
ATGCTTCTGTCCTTAAAAGCAGGTGGAGTTGGTTTGAATCTGTCTGCAGCTTCTCGAGTGTTTTTAATGG
ATCCAGCCTGGAATCCTGCTGCTGAAGATCAGTGCTTTGACAGATGCCATAGACTTGGTCAGAAGCAAGA
AGTTATCATCACAAAATTCATTGTAAAGGACTCTGTTGAAGAAAATATGCTGAAAATACAAAACAAAAAG
AGAGAACTTGCAGCAGGAGCCTTTGGAACTAAAAAACCAAATGCTGACGAAATGAAACAAGCCAAAATTA
ATGAAATCAGAACATTAATTGACTTATAGTAATGAACTAGTCCGTAACTTGAAAGTATTTCGATTTCTTG
GCTTTATATATCTTGTGGAAAGGACGATATGTTCTCACCATCTCATTCAAA
