>Addgene plasmid #143780 | TFORF1271 | depositor partial sequence | sequence record 283468 | Barcode
TATGTTCTCACCATCTCATTCAAA
